Addgene plasmid #239954: pLenti-CMV-MFSD8-Puro
Purpose: Lentiviral vector to generate MFSD8 stable expressing cell line under CMV promoter
Depositing lab: Jan Carette. Depositing organization: Stanford University. Publication: MFSD6 is an entry receptor for enterovirus D68. Varanese L, Xu L, Peters CE, Pintilie G, Roberts DS, Raj S, Liu M, Ooi YS, Diep J, Qiao W, Richards CM, Callaway J, Bertozzi CR, Jabs S, de Vries E, van Kuppeveld FJM, Nagamine CM, Chiu W, Carette JE. Nature. 2025 Mar 25. doi: 10.1038/s41586-025-08908-0. PubMed 40132641.
Backbone
  Vector backbone: pLenti-CMV-Puro-DEST
  Vector type: Mammalian Expression, Lentiviral
  Selectable markers: Puromycin
Growth in bacteria
  Bacterial resistance: Ampicillin, 100 μg/mL
  Growth temperature: 30°C
  Growth strain: NEB Stable
  Copy number: High Copy
Gene/Insert
  Gene/Insert name: MFSD8
  Species: H. sapiens (human)
  Tag / fusion protein: myc-flag (C terminal on insert)
  Cloning method: Gibson Cloning
Terms and licenses: Academic/Nonprofit Terms; Industry Terms: Not Available to Industry
How to cite: pLenti-CMV-MFSD8-Puro was a gift from Jan Carette (Addgene plasmid # 239954 ; http://n2t.net/addgene:239954 ; RRID:Addgene_239954)
