[The description below was written by a language model from this plasmid's Addgene catalogue record and pLannotate feature annotations shown in this document.]
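Description:
pLenti-CMV-MFSD8-Puro is a 9,565-nt lentiviral expression plasmid built on the pLenti-CMV-Puro-DEST backbone, made to generate mammalian cell lines that stably express human MFSD8 (also known as CLN7, a major facilitator superfamily protein thought to act as a solute carrier). In bacteria it is maintained through a high-copy ColE1/pUC-type origin and selected with ampicillin via the β-lactamase gene. An f1 origin, an SV40 origin and leftover lac, T3 and T7 cloning-vector elements are also present in the backbone.

The transfer cassette has a third-generation style layout. An RSV promoter replaces the U3 region to drive transcription of the viral genome from a truncated HIV-1 5' LTR. This is followed by the Ψ packaging signal with a partial gag sequence, the Rev response element for Rev-dependent nuclear export of the genomic RNA, and the cPPT/CTS, which aids nuclear import and transduction efficiency. Downstream, the CMV immediate-early enhancer and promoter drive the MFSD8 coding sequence, which was inserted by Gibson assembly. The catalogue lists a C-terminal myc-FLAG tag, but the annotation picks up only a short FLAG-type match after the ORF and does not separately call the myc epitope. A WPRE follows to enhance transcript stability and expression. A separate mouse PGK promoter drives puromycin N-acetyltransferase so that transduced cells can be selected with puromycin. The cassette ends with a truncated 3' LTR (labelled as a 5' LTR by the annotation tool) and an SV40 polyadenylation signal.

Packaging functions must be supplied in trans to produce virus. The associated publication concerns an enterovirus D68 entry receptor, the related protein MFSD6, but the record does not state the specific role of the MFSD8 construct in that work.
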