Features (pLannotate 1.2.2; 29 found; start..end, strand, type, name):
      1..589     +  rep_origin     ori: high-copy-number ColE1/pMB1/pBR322/pUC origin of replication
    772..864     +  CDS            lacI (fragment): lac repressor; lacI; The lac repressor binds to the lac operator to inhibit transcription in E. coli. This inhibition can be relieved by adding lactose or isopropyl-β-D-thiogalactopyranoside (IPTG).
    877..898     +  protein_bind   CAP binding site: CAP binding activates transcription in the presence of cAMP. E. coli catabolite activator protein
    913..943     +  promoter       lac promoter: promoter for the E. coli lac operon
    951..967     +  protein_bind   lac operator: The lac repressor binds to the lac operator to inhibit transcription in E. coli. This inhibition can be relieved by adding lactose or isopropyl-β-D-thiogalactopyranoside (IPTG). lac repressor encoded by lacI
   1012..1030    +  promoter       T3 promoter: promoter for bacteriophage T3 RNA polymerase
   1058..1284    +  promoter       RSV promoter: Rous sarcoma virus enhancer/promoter
   1285..1465    +  LTR            5' LTR (truncated): truncated 5' long terminal repeat (LTR) from HIV-1
   1512..1637    +  misc_feature   HIV-1 Ψ: packaging signal of human immunodeficiency virus type 1
   1621..1984    +  CDS            HIV-1 gag (fragment): gag protein from human immunodeficiency virus 1; gag
   2130..2363    +  misc_feature   RRE: The Rev response element (RRE) of HIV-1 allows for Rev-dependent mRNA export from the nucleus to the cytoplasm.
   2740..2840    +  CDS            Rev (fragment): human immunodeficiency virus 1 (HIV-1) Rev protein; rev; enhances nuclear export of unspliced and incompletely spliced viral mRNAs
   2859..2975    +  misc_feature   cPPT/CTS: central polypurine tract and central termination sequence of HIV-1
   2998..3301    +  enhancer       CMV enhancer: human cytomegalovirus immediate early enhancer
   3302..3505    +  promoter       CMV promoter: human cytomegalovirus (CMV) immediate early promoter
   3606..5159    +  CDS            MFSD8: MFSD8_HUMAN - Also known as CLN7. Experimental evidence at protein level: Swiss-Prot protein existence level 1. May be a carrier that transport small solutes by using chemiosmotic ion gradients. From Homo sapiens (Human).
   5226..5250    +  CDS            3xFLAG (fragment): three tandem FLAG® epitope tags
   5282..5870    +  misc_feature   WPRE: woodchuck hepatitis virus posttranscriptional regulatory element
   5884..6383    +  promoter       PGK promoter: mouse phosphoglycerate kinase 1 promoter
   6404..7003    +  CDS            PuroR: puromycin N-acetyltransferase; pac from Streptomyces alboniger; confers resistance to puromycin
   7071..7208    +  CDS            nef (fragment): NEF_HV1LA - Experimental evidence at protein level: Swiss-Prot protein existence level 1. Extracellular Nef protein targets CD4(+) T-lymphocytes for apoptosis by interacting with CXCR4 surface receptors. From Human immunodeficiency virus type 1 group M subtype B (isolate Lai) (HIV-1).
   7194..7374    +  LTR            5' LTR (truncated): truncated 5' long terminal repeat (LTR) from HIV-1
   7446..7567    +  polyA_signal   SV40 poly(A) signal: SV40 polyadenylation signal
   7607..7742    +  rep_origin     SV40 ori: SV40 origin of replication
   7763..7781    -  promoter       T7 promoter: promoter for bacteriophage T7 RNA polymerase
   7789..7944    +  CDS            lacZα (fragment): LacZα fragment of β-galactosidase; lacZ fragment
   7949..8377    +  rep_origin     f1 ori (sequence partly withheld): f1 bacteriophage origin of replication; arrow indicates direction of (+) strand synthesis
   8430..8534    +  promoter       AmpR promoter: bla
   8535..9395    +  CDS            AmpR: β-lactamase; bla; confers resistance to ampicillin, carbenicillin, and related antibiotics
>Addgene plasmid #239954 | pLenti-CMV-MFSD8-Puro | addgene full sequence | sequence record 478382 | Addgene NGS Result
TTGAGATCCTTTTTTTCTGCGCGTAATCTGCTGCTTGCAAACAAAAAAACCACCGCTACCAGCGGTGGTT
TGTTTGCCGGATCAAGAGCTACCAACTCTTTTTCCGAAGGTAACTGGCTTCAGCAGAGCGCAGATACCAA
ATACTGTTCTTCTAGTGTAGCCGTAGTTAGGCCACCACTTCAAGAACTCTGTAGCACCGCCTACATACCT
CGCTCTGCTAATCCTGTTACCAGTGGCTGCTGCCAGTGGCGATAAGTCGTGTCTTACCGGGTTGGACTCA
AGACGATAGTTACCGGATAAGGCGCAGCGGTCGGGCTGAACGGGGGGTTCGTGCACACAGCCCAGCTTGG
AGCGAACGACCTACACCGAACTGAGATACCTACAGCGTGAGCTATGAGAAAGCGCCACGCTTCCCGAAGG
GAGAAAGGCGGACAGGTATCCGGTAAGCGGCAGGGTCGGAACAGGAGAGCGCACGAGGGAGCTTCCAGGG
GGAAACGCCTGGTATCTTTATAGTCCTGTCGGGTTTCGCCACCTCTGACTTGAGCGTCGATTTTTGTGAT
GCTCGTCAGGGGGGCGGAGCCTATGGAAAAACGCCAGCAACGCGGCCTTTTTACGGTTCCTGGCCTTTTG
CTGGCCTTTTGCTCACATGTTCTTTCCTGCGTTATCCCCTGATTCTGTGGATAACCGTATTACCGCCTTT
GAGTGAGCTGATACCGCTCGCCGCAGCCGAACGACCGAGCGCAGCGAGTCAGTGAGCGAGGAAGCGGAAG
AGCGCCCAATACGCAAACCGCCTCTCCCCGCGCGTTGGCCGATTCATTAATGCAGCTGGCACGACAGGTT
TCCCGACTGGAAAGCGGGCAGTGAGCGCAACGCAATTAATGTGAGTTAGCTCACTCATTAGGCACCCCAG
GCTTTACACTTTATGCTTCCGGCTCGTATGTTGTGTGGAATTGTGAGCGGATAACAATTTCACACAGGAA
ACAGCTATGACCATGATTACGCCAAGCGCGCAATTAACCCTCACTAAAGGGAACAAAAGCTGGAGCTGCA
AGCTTAATGTAGTCTTATGCAATACTCTTGTAGTCTTGCAACATGGTAACGATGAGTTAGCAACATGCCT
TACAAGGAGAGAAAAAGCACCGTGCATGCCGATTGGTGGAAGTAAGGTGGTACGATCGTGCCTTATTAGG
AAGGCAACAGACGGGTCTGACATGGATTGGACGAACCACTGAATTGCCGCATTGCAGAGATATTGTATTT
AAGTGCCTAGCTCGATACATAAACGGGTCTCTCTGGTTAGACCAGATCTGAGCCTGGGAGCTCTCTGGCT
AACTAGGGAACCCACTGCTTAAGCCTCAATAAAGCTTGCCTTGAGTGCTTCAAGTAGTGTGTGCCCGTCT
GTTGTGTGACTCTGGTAACTAGAGATCCCTCAGACCCTTTTAGTCAGTGTGGAAAATCTCTAGCAGTGGC
GCCCGAACAGGGACTTGAAAGCGAAAGGGAAACCAGAGGAGCTCTCTCGACGCAGGACTCGGCTTGCTGA
AGCGCGCACGGCAAGAGGCGAGGGGCGGCGACTGGTGAGTACGCCAAAAATTTTGACTAGCGGAGGCTAG
AAGGAGAGAGATGGGTGCGAGAGCGTCAGTATTAAGCGGGGGAGAATTAGATCGCGATGGGAAAAAATTC
GGTTAAGGCCAGGGGGAAAGAAAAAATATAAATTAAAACATATAGTATGGGCAAGCAGGGAGCTAGAACG
ATTCGCAGTTAATCCTGGCCTGTTAGAAACATCAGAAGGCTGTAGACAAATACTGGGACAGCTACAACCA
TCCCTTCAGACAGGATCAGAAGAACTTAGATCATTATATAATACAGTAGCAACCCTCTATTGTGTGCATC
AAAGGATAGAGATAAAAGACACCAAGGAAGCTTTAGACAAGATAGAGGAAGAGCAAAACAAAAGTAAGAC
CACCGCACAGCAAGCGGCCGCTGATCTTCAGACCTGGAGGAGGAGATATGAGGGACAATTGGAGAAGTGA
ATTATATAAATATAAAGTAGTAAAAATTGAACCATTAGGAGTAGCACCCACCAAGGCAAAGAGAAGAGTG
GTGCAGAGAGAAAAAAGAGCAGTGGGAATAGGAGCTTTGTTCCTTGGGTTCTTGGGAGCAGCAGGAAGCA
CTATGGGCGCAGCGTCAATGACGCTGACGGTACAGGCCAGACAATTATTGTCTGGTATAGTGCAGCAGCA
GAACAATTTGCTGAGGGCTATTGAGGCGCAACAGCATCTGTTGCAACTCACAGTCTGGGGCATCAAGCAG
CTCCAGGCAAGAATCCTGGCTGTGGAAAGATACCTAAAGGATCAACAGCTCCTGGGGATTTGGGGTTGCT
CTGGAAAACTCATTTGCACCACTGCTGTGCCTTGGAATGCTAGTTGGAGTAATAAATCTCTGGAACAGAT
TTGGAATCACACGACCTGGATGGAGTGGGACAGAGAAATTAACAATTACACAAGCTTAATACACTCCTTA
ATTGAAGAATCGCAAAACCAGCAAGAAAAGAATGAACAAGAATTATTGGAATTAGATAAATGGGCAAGTT
TGTGGAATTGGTTTAACATAACAAATTGGCTGTGGTATATAAAATTATTCATAATGATAGTAGGAGGCTT
GGTAGGTTTAAGAATAGTTTTTGCTGTACTTTCTATAGTGAATAGAGTTAGGCAGGGATATTCACCATTA
TCGTTTCAGACCCACCTCCCAACCCCGAGGGGACCCGACAGGCCCGAAGGAATAGAAGAAGAAGGTGGAG
AGAGAGACAGAGACAGATCCATTCGATTAGTGAACGGATCTCGACGGTATCGGTTAACTTTTAAAAGAAA
AGGGGGGATTGGGGGGTACAGTGCAGGGGAAAGAATAGTAGACATAATAGCAACAGACATACAAACTAAA
GAATTACAAAAACAAATTACAAAATTCAAAATTTTATCGATAAGCTTGGGAGTTCCGCGTTACATAACTT
ACGGTAAATGGCCCGCCTGGCTGACCGCCCAACGACCCCCGCCCATTGACGTCAATAATGACGTATGTTC
CCATAGTAACGCCAATAGGGACTTTCCATTGACGTCAATGGGTGGAGTATTTACGGTAAACTGCCCACTT
GGCAGTACATCAAGTGTATCATATGCCAAGTACGCCCCCTATTGACGTCAATGACGGTAAATGGCCCGCC
TGGCATTATGCCCAGTACATGACCTTATGGGACTTTCCTACTTGGCAGTACATCTACGTATTAGTCATCG
CTATTACCATGGTGATGCGGTTTTGGCAGTACATCAATGGGCGTGGATAGCGGTTTGACTCACGGGGATT
TCCAAGTCTCCACCCCATTGACGTCAATGGGAGTTTGTTTTGGCACCAAAATCAACGGGACTTTCCAAAA
TGTCGTAACAACTCCGCCCCATTGACGCAAATGGGCGGTAGGCGTGTACGGTGGGAGGTCTATATAAGCA
GAGCTCGTTTAGTGAACCGTCAGATCGCCTGGAGACGCCATCCACGCTGTTTTGACCTCCATAGAAGACA
CCGACTCTAGTCCAGTGTGGTGGAATTCTGCAGATATGGCCGGCCTGCGGAACGAAAGTGAACAGGAGCC
GCTCTTAGGCGACACACCTGGAAGCAGAGAATGGGACATTTTAGAGACTGAAGAGCATTATAAGAGCCGA
TGGAGATCTATTAGGATTTTATATCTTACTATGTTTCTCAGCAGTGTAGGGTTTTCTGTAGTGATGATGT
CCATATGGCCATATCTCCAAAAGATTGATCCGACAGCTGATACAAGTTTTTTGGGCTGGGTTATTGCTTC
ATATAGTCTTGGCCAAATGGTAGCTTCACCTATATTTGGTTTATGGTCTAATTATAGACCAAGAAAAGAG
CCTCTTATTGTCTCCATCTTGATTTCCGTGGCAGCCAACTGCCTCTATGCATATCTCCACATCCCAGCTT
CTCATAATAAATACTACATGCTGGTTGCTCGTGGATTGTTGGGAATTGGAGCAGGAAATGTAGCAGTTGT
TAGATCATATACTGCTGGTGCTACTTCCCTTCAGGAAAGAACAAGTTCCATGGCAAACATAAGCATGTGT
CAAGCATTAGGTTTTATTCTAGGTCCAGTTTTTCAGACTTGTTTTACATTCCTTGGAGAAAAAGGTGTGA
CATGGGATGTGATTAAACTGCAGATAAACATGTATACAACACCAGTTTTACTTAGCGCCTTCCTGGGAAT
TTTAAATATTATTCTGATCCTTGCCATACTAAGAGAACATCGTGTGGATGACTCAGGAAGACAGTGTAAA
AGTATTAATTTTGAAGAAGCAAGTACAGATGAAGCTCAGGTTCCCCAAGGAAATATTGACCAGGTTGCTG
TTGTGGCCATCAATGTTCTGTTTTTTGTGACTCTATTTATCTTTGCCCTTTTTGAAACCATCATTACTCC
ATTAACAATGGATATGTATGCCTGGACTCAAGAACAAGCTGTGTTATATAATGGCATAATACTTGCTGCT
CTTGGGGTTGAAGCCGTTGTTATTTTCTTAGGAGTTAAGTTGCTTTCCAAAAAGATTGGCGAGCGTGCTA
TTCTACTGGGAGGACTCATCGTTGTATGGGTTGGCTTCTTTATCTTGTTACCTTGGGGAAATCAATTTCC
CAAAATACAGTGGGAAGATTTGCACAATAATTCAATCCCTAATACCACATTTGGGGAAATTATTATTGGT
CTTTGGAAGTCTCCAATGGAAGATGACAATGAAAGACCAACTGGTTGCTCGATTGAACAAGCCTGGTGCC
TCTACACCCCGGTGATTCATCTGGCCCAGTTCCTTACATCAGCTGTGCTAATAGGATTAGGCTATCCAGT
CTGCAATCTTATGTCCTATACTCTATATTCAAAAATTCTAGGACCAAAACCTCAGGGTGTATACATGGGC
TGGTTAACAGCATCTGGAAGTGGAGCCCGGATTCTTGGGCCTATGTTCATCAGCCAAGTGTATGCTCACT
GGGGACCACGATGGGCATTCAGCCTGGTGTGTGGAATAATAGTGCTCACCATCACCCTCCTGGGAGTGGT
TTACAAAAGACTCATTGCTCTTTCTGTAAGATATGGGAGGATTCAGGAAACGCGTACGCGGCCGCTCGAG
CAGAAACTCATCTCAGAAGAGGATCTGGCAGCAAATGATATCCTGGATTACAAGGATGACGACGATAAGG
TTTAAATCCAGCACAGTGGCGGCCGCTCGACAATCAACCTCTGGATTACAAAATTTGTGAAAGATTGACT
GGTATTCTTAACTATGTTGCTCCTTTTACGCTATGTGGATACGCTGCTTTAATGCCTTTGTATCATGCTA
TTGCTTCCCGTATGGCTTTCATTTTCTCCTCCTTGTATAAATCCTGGTTGCTGTCTCTTTATGAGGAGTT
GTGGCCCGTTGTCAGGCAACGTGGCGTGGTGTGCACTGTGTTTGCTGACGCAACCCCCACTGGTTGGGGC
ATTGCCACCACCTGTCAGCTCCTTTCCGGGACTTTCGCTTTCCCCCTCCCTATTGCCACGGCGGAACTCA
TCGCCGCCTGCCTTGCCCGCTGCTGGACAGGGGCTCGGCTGTTGGGCACTGACAATTCCGTGGTGTTGTC
GGGGAAGCTGACGTCCTTTCCATGGCTGCTCGCCTGTGTTGCCACCTGGATTCTGCGCGGGACGTCCTTC
TGCTACGTCCCTTCGGCCCTCAATCCAGCGGACCTTCCTTCCCGCGGCCTGCTGCCGGCTCTGCGGCCTC
TTCCGCGTCTTCGCCTTCGCCCTCAGACGAGTCGGATCTCCCTTTGGGCCGCCTCCCCGCCTGGAATTCT
ACCGGGTAGGGGAGGCGCTTTTCCCAAGGCAGTCTGGAGCATGCGCTTTAGCAGCCCCGCTGGGCACTTG
GCGCTACACAAGTGGCCTCTGGCCTCGCACACATTCCACATCCACCGGTAGGCGCCAACCGGCTCCGTTC
TTTGGTGGCCCCTTCGCGCCACCTTCTACTCCTCCCCTAGTCAGGAAGTTCCCCCCCGCCCCGCAGCTCG
CGTCGTGCAGGACGTGACAAATGGAAGTAGCACGTCTCACTAGTCTCGTGCAGATGGACAGCACCGCTGA
GCAATGGAAGCGGGTAGGCCTTTGGGGCAGCGGCCAATAGCAGCTTTGCTCCTTCGCTTTCTGGGCTCAG
AGGCTGGGAAGGGGTGGGTCCGGGGGCGGGCTCAGGGGCGGGCTCAGGGGCGGGGCGGGCGCCCGAAGGT
CCTCCGGAGGCCCGGCATTCTGCACGCTTCAAAAGCGCACGTCTGCCGCGCTGTTCTCCTCTTCCTCATC
TCCGGGCCTTTCGACCTGCAGCCCAAGCTTACCATGACCGAGTACAAGCCCACGGTGCGCCTCGCCACCC
GCGACGACGTCCCCAGGGCCGTACGCACCCTCGCCGCCGCGTTCGCCGACTACCCCGCCACGCGCCACAC
CGTCGATCCGGACCGCCACATCGAGCGGGTCACCGAGCTGCAAGAACTCTTCCTCACGCGCGTCGGGCTC
GACATCGGCAAGGTGTGGGTCGCGGACGACGGCGCCGCGGTGGCGGTCTGGACCACGCCGGAGAGCGTCG
AAGCGGGGGCGGTGTTCGCCGAGATCGGCCCGCGCATGGCCGAGTTGAGCGGTTCCCGGCTGGCCGCGCA
GCAACAGATGGAAGGCCTCCTGGCGCCGCACCGGCCCAAGGAGCCCGCGTGGTTCCTGGCCACCGTCGGC
GTCTCGCCCGACCACCAGGGCAAGGGTCTGGGCAGCGCCGTCGTGCTCCCCGGAGTGGAGGCGGCCGAGC
GCGCCGGGGTGCCCGCCTTCCTGGAGACCTCCGCGCCCCGCAACCTCCCCTTCTACGAGCGGCTCGGCTT
CACCGTCACCGCCGACGTCGAGGTGCCCGAAGGACCGCGCACCTGGTGCATGACCCGCAAGCCCGGTGCC
TGACGCCCGCCCCACGACCCGCAGCGCCCGACCGAAAGGAGCGCACGACCCCATGCATCTCGAGGGCCCG
GTACCTTTAAGACCAATGACTTACAAGGCAGCTGTAGATCTTAGCCACTTTTTAAAAGAAAAGGGGGGAC
TGGAAGGGCTAGCTCACTCCCAACGAAGACAAGATCTGCTTTTTGCTTGTACTGGGTCTCTCTGGTTAGA
CCAGATCTGAGCCTGGGAGCTCTCTGGCTAACTAGGGAACCCACTGCTTAAGCCTCAATAAAGCTTGCCT
TGAGTGCTTCAAGTAGTGTGTGCCCGTCTGTTGTGTGACTCTGGTAACTAGAGATCCCTCAGACCCTTTT
AGTCAGTGTGGAAAATCTCTAGCAGTAGTAGTTCATGTCATCTTATTATTCAGTATTTATAACTTGCAAA
GAAATGAATATCAGAGAGTGAGAGGAACTTGTTTATTGCAGCTTATAATGGTTACAAATAAAGCAATAGC
ATCACAAATTTCACAAATAAAGCATTTTTTTCACTGCATTCTAGTTGTGGTTTGTCCAAACTCATCAATG
TATCTTATCATGTCTGGCTCTAGCTATCCCGCCCCTAACTCCGCCCATCCCGCCCCTAACTCCGCCCAGT
TCCGCCCATTCTCCGCCCCATGGCTGACTAATTTTTTTTATTTATGCAGAGGCCGAGGCCGCCTCGGCCT
CTGAGCTATTCCAGAAGTAGTGAGGAGGCTTTTTTGGAGGCCTAGGGACGTACCCAATTCGCCCTATAGT
GAGTCGTATTACGCGCGCTCACTGGCCGTCGTTTTACAACGTCGTGACTGGGAAAACCCTGGCGTTACCC
AACTTAATCGCCTTGCAGCACATCCCCCTTTCGCCAGCTGGCGTAATAGCGAAGAGGCCCGCACCGATCG
CCCTTCCCAACAGTTGCGCAGCCTGAATGGCGAATGGG
[124 nt withheld, positions 7949-8072]
C
[91 nt withheld, positions 8074-8164]
A
[49 nt withheld, positions 8166-8214]
CCTTTGACGTTGGAGTCCACGTTCTTT
[37 nt withheld, positions 8242-8278]
ACCCTATCTCGGTCTATTCTTTTGATTTATAAGGGATTTTGCCGATTTCGGCCTATTGGTTAAAAAATGA
GCTGATTTAACAAAAATTTAACGCGAATTTTAACAAAATATTAACGCTTACAATTTAGGTGGCACTTTTC
GGGGAAATGTGCGCGGAACCCCTATTTGTTTATTTTTCTAAATACATTCAAATATGTATCCGCTCATGAG
ACAATAACCCTGATAAATGCTTCAATAATATTGAAAAAGGAAGAGTATGAGTATTCAACATTTCCGTGTC
GCCCTTATTCCCTTTTTTGCGGCATTTTGCCTTCCTGTTTTTGCTCACCCAGAAACGCTGGTGAAAGTAA
AAGATGCTGAAGATCAGTTGGGTGCACGAGTGGGTTACATCGAACTGGATCTCAACAGCGGTAAGATCCT
TGAGAGTTTTCGCCCCGAAGAACGTTTTCCAATGATGAGCACTTTTAAAGTTCTGCTATGTGGCGCGGTA
TTATCCCGTATTGACGCCGGGCAAGAGCAACTCGGTCGCCGCATACACTATTCTCAGAATGACTTGGTTG
AGTACTCACCAGTCACAGAAAAGCATCTTACGGATGGCATGACAGTAAGAGAATTATGCAGTGCTGCCAT
AACCATGAGTGATAACACTGCGGCCAACTTACTTCTGACAACGATCGGAGGACCGAAGGAGCTAACCGCT
TTTTTGCACAACATGGGGGATCATGTAACTCGCCTTGATCGTTGGGAACCGGAGCTGAATGAAGCCATAC
CAAACGACGAGCGTGACACCACGATGCCTGTAGCAATGGCAACAACGTTGCGCAAACTATTAACTGGCGA
ACTACTTACTCTAGCTTCCCGGCAACAATTAATAGACTGGATGGAGGCGGATAAAGTTGCAGGACCACTT
CTGCGCTCGGCCCTTCCGGCTGGCTGGTTTATTGCTGATAAATCTGGAGCCGGTGAGCGTGGGTCTCGCG
GTATCATTGCAGCACTGGGGCCAGATGGTAAGCCCTCCCGTATCGTAGTTATCTACACGACGGGGAGTCA
GGCAACTATGGATGAACGAAATAGACAGATCGCTGAGATAGGTGCCTCACTGATTAAGCATTGGTAACTG
TCAGACCAAGTTTACTCATATATACTTTAGATTGATTTAAAACTTCATTTTTAATTTAAAAGGATCTAGG
TGAAGATCCTTTTTGATAATCTCATGACCAAAATCCCTTAACGTGAGTTTTCGTTCCACTGAGCGTCAGA
CCCCGTAGAAAAGATCAAAGGATCTTC
